Addgene plasmid #158896: JGI_017985
Purpose: Hydrocarbon Structures for Fuels and Chemicals
Depositing lab: Joint Genome Institute.
Backbone
  Vector backbone: pET28b
  Vector type: Synthetic Biology
Growth in bacteria
  Bacterial resistance: Kanamycin, 50 μg/mL
  Growth temperature: 37°C
  Growth strain: Top10
  Copy number: High Copy
Gene/Insert
  Gene/Insert name: WP_028865527_1 (alt name: Batch220_p039)
  Species: Synthetic
  Cloning method: Gibson Cloning
Terms and licenses: Academic/Nonprofit Terms; Industry Terms: Not Available to Industry
Depositor comments: pET28b_NdeIXhoI vector with WP_028865527_1 insert, JGI ICE Registry: https://registry.jgi.doe.gov/entry/17985
How to cite: JGI_017985 was a gift from Joint Genome Institute (Addgene plasmid # 158896 ; http://n2t.net/addgene:158896 ; RRID:Addgene_158896)
