[The description below was written by a language model from this plasmid's Addgene catalogue record and pLannotate feature annotations shown in this document.]
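Description:
JGI_017985 is a bacterial expression plasmid built on the pET28b backbone, with a synthetic open reading frame designated WP_028865527_1 inserted by Gibson assembly into the NdeI/XhoI-opened vector. It is maintained in E. coli under kanamycin selection (aminoglycoside phosphotransferase, KanR) and replicates from a ColE1/pMB1-type origin. The catalogue lists it as high copy, although the feature table also shows the pBR322-derived rop gene and bom region, which normally moderate copy number. An f1 origin is present as well. The short tetracycline-resistance and AmpR promoter fragments called by the annotation are backbone remnants, not functional markers.

The insert sits in the standard pET expression cassette: a T7 promoter followed by a lac operator and the T7 gene 10 ribosome binding site, with a T7 terminator downstream and a plasmid-borne lacI gene supplying repressor. Expression therefore depends on a host that provides T7 RNA polymerase and is induced with IPTG. The roughly 1 kb coding sequence is annotated by similarity to OleA of Shewanella oneidensis, the enzyme that catalyses a non-decarboxylative head-to-head Claisen condensation of two acyl-CoA molecules as the first step of olefin biosynthesis. The record does not state the insert's natural source organism, listing it only as synthetic. Upstream of the gene are a His-tag fragment and a thrombin cleavage site, and a further His-tag fragment lies downstream, consistent with pET28b's N- and C-terminal tags. Whether the C-terminal tag is translated depends on a stop codon not visible here. The stated purpose, hydrocarbon structures for fuels and chemicals, suggests the plasmid is used for recombinant production and characterisation of an OleA homologue.
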