Features (pLannotate 1.2.2; 21 found; start..end, strand, type, name):
      1..19      +  promoter       T7 promoter: promoter for bacteriophage T7 RNA polymerase
     20..44      +  protein_bind   lac operator: The lac repressor binds to the lac operator to inhibit transcription in E. coli. This inhibition can be relieved by adding lactose or isopropyl-β-D-thiogalactopyranoside (IPTG). lac repressor encoded by lacI
     59..81      +  RBS            RBS: efficient ribosome binding site from bacteriophage T7 gene 10 (Olins and Rangwala, 1989)
    100..116     +  CDS            capTEV™ (fragment): composite tag for in vivo biotinylation, TEV protease cleavage, and 6xHis tagging
    127..144     +  CDS            thrombin site: thrombin recognition and cleavage site
    148..1194    +  CDS            oleA: OLEA_SHEON - Experimental evidence at protein level: Swiss-Prot protein existence level 1. Involved in olefin biosynthesis (PubMed:20418444). Catalyzes a non-decarboxylative head-to-head Claisen condensation of two acyl-CoA molecules, generating an (R)-2-alkyl-3-oxoalkanoate (By similarity). The S.oneidensis oleABCD genes produce 3,6,9,12,15,19,22,25,28- hentriacontanonaene, which may aid the cells in adapting to a sudden drop in temperature (PubMed:20418444). From Shewanella oneidensis (strain MR-1).
   1204..1221    +  CDS            9xHis (fragment): 9xHis affinity tag
   1231..1280    +  CDS            SET1 (fragment): solubility-enhancement tag derived from T7 phage gene 10B
   1288..1335    +  terminator     T7 terminator: transcription terminator for bacteriophage T7 RNA polymerase
   1372..1800    +  rep_origin     f1 ori (sequence partly withheld): f1 bacteriophage origin of replication; arrow indicates direction of (+) strand synthesis
   1853..1910    +  promoter       AmpR promoter (fragment): bla
   1919..2734    -  CDS            KanR: aminoglycoside phosphotransferase; aph(3')-Ia; confers resistance to kanamycin in bacteria or G418 (Geneticin®) in eukaryotes
   2856..3444    +  rep_origin     ori: high-copy-number ColE1/pMB1/pBR322/pUC origin of replication
   3630..3769    -  misc_feature   bom: basis of mobility region from pBR322
   3871..4062    -  CDS            rop: Rop protein, which maintains plasmids at low copy number; rop
   4079..4459    +  CDS            YPB1_ECOLX: Protein predicted: Swiss-Prot protein existence level 4. From Escherichia coli.
   4531..4822    -  CDS            TcR (fragment): tetracycline efflux protein; tet; confers resistance to tetracycline
   4837..4858    -  protein_bind   CAP binding site: CAP binding activates transcription in the presence of cAMP. E. coli catabolite activator protein
   4871..5953    -  CDS            lacI: lac repressor; lacI; The lac repressor binds to the lac operator to inhibit transcription in E. coli. This inhibition can be relieved by adding lactose or isopropyl-β-D-thiogalactopyranoside (IPTG).
   5954..6031    -  promoter       lacI promoter: lacI
   6039..6318    -  CDS            TcR (fragment): tetracycline efflux protein; tet; confers resistance to tetracycline
>Addgene plasmid #158896 | JGI_017985 | addgene full sequence | sequence record 317195 | Addgene NGS Result
TAATACGACTCACTATAGGGGAATTGTGAGCGGATAACAATTCCCCTCTAGAAATAATTTTGTTTAACTT
TAAGAAGGAGATATACCATGGGCAGCAGCCATCATCATCATCATCACAGCAGCGGCCTGGTGCCGCGCGG
CAGCCATATGAAATACAGCCGCGTGTTCATTAATAGCCTGGCATACGAACTGGCGCCTCACGCTGTGAGT
AGCAGCGAACTGGAATCTCGTTTGGCGCCGCTGTATCAGAAATTACGCATCCCTATGGGTCAACTGGCAG
CGCTCACAGGCATTCAAGAGAGACGTTGGTGGCCCTCAGATCATAGACTTTCTGATGGAGCGATCGAAGC
TGCCAAAAAGACCATTGATGAAACCGGTGTGAACATTAATGACGTTGGTGCCGTTGTCTACACCGGTGTC
TGTAGGGACCAGCATGAACCTGCTACCGCGTGTAGAATTGCGGCAGAATTAGGGGTTAATAACAGTACTG
CAATTTATGATATTTCGAATGCCTGTCTGGGCGTGCTGAGTGGTATGCTCGATATCGCCAACCGCATAGA
GTTAGGTCAGATAAAAGCTGGCCTGGTAGTCAGCTGTGAATCAGCCCGTCATATCGTGGATATTACCATC
GATAATATGCTGGAAAATCAAACCATACAAAATTTTTCTCAGTCCCTAGCCACTCTGACCGGCGGGTCTG
GTGCGGTAGCTGTGCTGCTCACTGACGGTTCGTTACCGTTAAAAAATTCAAGACAGCACAAGTTGCTAGG
CGCCTCCCATTTATCAGCACCCGAACATAATGACTTATGTAAATGGGGCTTACAGGAAGTGGGGCTGAAA
TTACATCGTGAATTTATGCGCACTAATGCAGTACCGCTCCTGAAAGAAGGCGTGGCGCTGGCACTGGATA
CTTGGAAACATTTTTTAAGTCAGCGAAACTGGGTGAATGAGCAGGTTGATAAAGTAATCTGTCATCAGGT
TGGTTCAGCGAATCAAAAGCAGGTCTTAGCAGCACTGAATATCCCGGCGCACAAGGAATTCCCAACCTTT
CAGAAATTAGGTAATATGGGTACCGTTTCGTTGCCAGTAACTGCCGCGATGGCGCATGACCAGGGTTTCC
TGAAGAAAGGTGATAACGTGAGTTTTCTTGGGATTGGATCAGGTCTCAATTGTATGATGCTGGGATTGGA
GTGGTAGCTCGAGCACCACCACCACCACCACTGAGATCCGGCTGCTAACAAAGCCCGAAAGGAAGCTGAG
TTGGCTGCTGCCACCGCTGAGCAATAACTAGCATAACCCCTTGGGGCCTCTAAACGGGTCTTGAGGGGTT
TTTTGCTGAAAGGAGGAACTATATCCGGATTGGCGAATGGG
[124 nt withheld, positions 1372-1495]
C
[91 nt withheld, positions 1497-1587]
A
[49 nt withheld, positions 1589-1637]
CCTTTGACGTTGGAGTCCACGTTCTTT
[37 nt withheld, positions 1665-1701]
ACCCTATCTCGGTCTATTCTTTTGATTTATAAGGGATTTTGCCGATTTCGGCCTATTGGTTAAAAAATGA
GCTGATTTAACAAAAATTTAACGCGAATTTTAACAAAATATTAACGCTTACAATTTAGGTGGCACTTTTC
GGGGAAATGTGCGCGGAACCCCTATTTGTTTATTTTTCTAAATACATTCAAATATGTATCCGCTCATGAA
TTAATTCTTAGAAAAACTCATCGAGCATCAAATGAAACTGCAATTTATTCATATCAGGATTATCAATACC
ATATTTTTGAAAAAGCCGTTTCTGTAATGAAGGAGAAAACTCACCGAGGCAGTTCCATAGGATGGCAAGA
TCCTGGTATCGGTCTGCGATTCCGACTCGTCCAACATCAATACAACCTATTAATTTCCCCTCGTCAAAAA
TAAGGTTATCAAGTGAGAAATCACCATGAGTGACGACTGAATCCGGTGAGAATGGCAAAAGTTTATGCAT
TTCTTTCCAGACTTGTTCAACAGGCCAGCCATTACGCTCGTCATCAAAATCACTCGCATCAACCAAACCG
TTATTCATTCGTGATTGCGCCTGAGCGAGACGAAATACGCGATCGCTGTTAAAAGGACAATTACAAACAG
GAATCGAATGCAACCGGCGCAGGAACACTGCCAGCGCATCAACAATATTTTCACCTGAATCAGGATATTC
TTCTAATACCTGGAATGCTGTTTTCCCGGGGATCGCAGTGGTGAGTAACCATGCATCATCAGGAGTACGG
ATAAAATGCTTGATGGTCGGAAGAGGCATAAATTCCGTCAGCCAGTTTAGTCTGACCATCTCATCTGTAA
CATCATTGGCAACGCTACCTTTGCCATGTTTCAGAAACAACTCTGGCGCATCGGGCTTCCCATACAATCG
ATAGATTGTCGCACCTGATTGCCCGACATTATCGCGAGCCCATTTATACCCATATAAATCAGCATCCATG
TTGGAATTTAATCGCGGCCTAGAGCAAGACGTTTCCCGTTGAATATGGCTCATAACACCCCTTGTATTAC
TGTTTATGTAAGCAGACAGTTTTATTGTTCATGACCAAAATCCCTTAACGTGAGTTTTCGTTCCACTGAG
CGTCAGACCCCGTAGAAAAGATCAAAGGATCTTCTTGAGATCCTTTTTTTCTGCGCGTAATCTGCTGCTT
GCAAACAAAAAAACCACCGCTACCAGCGGTGGTTTGTTTGCCGGATCAAGAGCTACCAACTCTTTTTCCG
AAGGTAACTGGCTTCAGCAGAGCGCAGATACCAAATACTGTCCTTCTAGTGTAGCCGTAGTTAGGCCACC
ACTTCAAGAACTCTGTAGCACCGCCTACATACCTCGCTCTGCTAATCCTGTTACCAGTGGCTGCTGCCAG
TGGCGATAAGTCGTGTCTTACCGGGTTGGACTCAAGACGATAGTTACCGGATAAGGCGCAGCGGTCGGGC
TGAACGGGGGGTTCGTGCACACAGCCCAGCTTGGAGCGAACGACCTACACCGAACTGAGATACCTACAGC
GTGAGCTATGAGAAAGCGCCACGCTTCCCGAAGGGAGAAAGGCGGACAGGTATCCGGTAAGCGGCAGGGT
CGGAACAGGAGAGCGCACGAGGGAGCTTCCAGGGGGAAACGCCTGGTATCTTTATAGTCCTGTCGGGTTT
CGCCACCTCTGACTTGAGCGTCGATTTTTGTGATGCTCGTCAGGGGGGCGGAGCCTATGGAAAAACGCCA
GCAACGCGGCCTTTTTACGGTTCCTGGCCTTTTGCTGGCCTTTTGCTCACATGTTCTTTCCTGCGTTATC
CCCTGATTCTGTGGATAACCGTATTACCGCCTTTGAGTGAGCTGATACCGCTCGCCGCAGCCGAACGACC
GAGCGCAGCGAGTCAGTGAGCGAGGAAGCGGAAGAGCGCCTGATGCGGTATTTTCTCCTTACGCATCTGT
GCGGTATTTCACACCGCAATGGTGCACTCTCAGTACAATCTGCTCTGATGCCGCATAGTTAAGCCAGTAT
ACACTCCGCTATCGCTACGTGACTGGGTCATGGCTGCGCCCCGACACCCGCCAACACCCGCTGACGCGCC
CTGACGGGCTTGTCTGCTCCCGGCATCCGCTTACAGACAAGCTGTGACCGTCTCCGGGAGCTGCATGTGT
CAGAGGTTTTCACCGTCATCACCGAAACGCGCGAGGCAGCTGCGGTAAAGCTCATCAGCGTGGTCGTGAA
GCGATTCACAGATGTCTGCCTGTTCATCCGCGTCCAGCTCGTTGAGTTTCTCCAGAAGCGTTAATGTCTG
GCTTCTGATAAAGCGGGCCATGTTAAGGGCGGTTTTTTCCTGTTTGGTCACTGATGCCTCCGTGTAAGGG
GGATTTCTGTTCATGGGGGTAATGATACCGATGAAACGAGAGAGGATGCTCACGATACGGGTTACTGATG
ATGAACATGCCCGGTTACTGGAACGTTGTGAGGGTAAACAACTGGCGGTATGGATGCGGCGGGACCAGAG
AAAAATCACTCAGGGTCAATGCCAGCGCTTCGTTAATACAGATGTAGGTGTTCCACAGGGTAGCCAGCAG
CATCCTGCGATGCAGATCCGGAACATAATGGTGCAGGGCGCTGACTTCCGCGTTTCCAGACTTTACGAAA
CACGGAAACCGAAGACCATTCATGTTGTTGCTCAGGTCGCAGACGTTTTGCAGCAGCAGTCGCTTCACGT
TCGCTCGCGTATCGGTGATTCATTCTGCTAACCAGTAAGGCAACCCCGCCAGCCTAGCCGGGTCCTCAAC
GACAGGAGCACGATCATGCGCACCCGTGGGGCCGCCATGCCGGCGATAATGGCCTGCTTCTCGCCGAAAC
GTTTGGTGGCGGGACCAGTGACGAAGGCTTGAGCGAGGGCGTGCAAGATTCCGAATACCGCAAGCGACAG
GCCGATCATCGTCGCGCTCCAGCGAAAGCGGTCCTCGCCGAAAATGACCCAGAGCGCTGCCGGCACCTGT
CCTACGAGTTGCATGATAAAGAAGACAGTCATAAGTGCGGCGACGATAGTCATGCCCCGCGCCCACCGGA
AGGAGCTGACTGGGTTGAAGGCTCTCAAGGGCATCGGTCGAGATCCCGGTGCCTAATGAGTGAGCTAACT
TACATTAATTGCGTTGCGCTCACTGCCCGCTTTCCAGTCGGGAAACCTGTCGTGCCAGCTGCATTAATGA
ATCGGCCAACGCGCGGGGAGAGGCGGTTTGCGTATTGGGCGCCAGGGTGGTTTTTCTTTTCACCAGTGAG
ACGGGCAACAGCTGATTGCCCTTCACCGCCTGGCCCTGAGAGAGTTGCAGCAAGCGGTCCACGCTGGTTT
GCCCCAGCAGGCGAAAATCCTGTTTGATGGTGGTTAACGGCGGGATATAACATGAGCTGTCTTCGGTATC
GTCGTATCCCACTACCGAGATATCCGCACCAACGCGCAGCCCGGACTCGGTAATGGCGCGCATTGCGCCC
AGCGCCATCTGATCGTTGGCAACCAGCATCGCAGTGGGAACGATGCCCTCATTCAGCATTTGCATGGTTT
GTTGAAAACCGGACATGGCACTCCAGTCGCCTTCCCGTTCCGCTATCGGCTGAATTTGATTGCGAGTGAG
ATATTTATGCCAGCCAGCCAGACGCAGACGCGCCGAGACAGAACTTAATGGGCCCGCTAACAGCGCGATT
TGCTGGTGACCCAATGCGACCAGATGCTCCACGCCCAGTCGCGTACCGTCTTCATGGGAGAAAATAATAC
TGTTGATGGGTGTCTGGTCAGAGACATCAAGAAATAACGCCGGAACATTAGTGCAGGCAGCTTCCACAGC
AATGGCATCCTGGTCATCCAGCGGATAGTTAATGATCAGCCCACTGACGCGTTGCGCGAGAAGATTGTGC
ACCGCCGCTTTACAGGCTTCGACGCCGCTTCGTTCTACCATCGACACCACCACGCTGGCACCCAGTTGAT
CGGCGCGAGATTTAATCGCCGCGACAATTTGCGACGGCGCGTGCAGGGCCAGACTGGAGGTGGCAACGCC
AATCAGCAACGACTGTTTGCCCGCCAGTTGTTGTGCCACGCGGTTGGGAATGTAATTCAGCTCCGCCATC
GCCGCTTCCACTTTTTCCCGCGTTTTCGCAGAAACGTGGCTGGCCTGGTTCACCACGCGGGAAACGGTCT
GATAAGAGACACCGGCATACTCTGCGACATCGTATAACGTTACTGGTTTCACATTCACCACCCTGAATTG
ACTCTCTTCCGGGCGCTATCATGCCATACCGCGAAAGGTTTTGCGCCATTCGATGGTGTCCGGGATCTCG
ACGCTCTCCCTTATGCGACTCCTGCATTAGGAAGCAGCCCAGTAGTAGGTTGAGGCCGTTGAGCACCGCC
GCCGCAAGGAATGGTGCATGCAAGGAGATGGCGCCCAACAGTCCCCCGGCCACGGGGCCTGCCACCATAC
CCACGCCGAAACAAGCGCTCATGAGCCCGAAGTGGCGAGCCCGATCTTCCCCATCGGTGATGTCGGCGAT
ATAGGCGCCAGCAACCGCACCTGTGGCGCCGGTGATGCCGGCCACGATGCGTCCGGCGTAGAGGATCGAG
ATCTCGATCCCGCGAAAT
